Addgene plasmid #203654: pUBC-SV40NLS-Pfv-Sapphire-PURO
Purpose: Mammalian lentiviral vector for the expression of the Sapphire-tagged nuclear localizing 40nm nucGEMs under the UBC promoter, with a puromycin selection marker.
Depositing lab: Liam Holt. Publication: nucGEMs probe the biophysical properties of the nucleoplasm. Shu T et al.. bioRxiv 2022 10.1101/2021.11.18.469159.
Backbone
  Vector backbone: pLVX
  Vector type: Lentiviral
  Selectable markers: Puromycin
Growth in bacteria
  Bacterial resistance: Ampicillin, 100 μg/mL
  Growth temperature: 37°C
  Growth strain: NEB Stable
  Copy number: High Copy
Gene/Insert
  Gene/Insert name: PfV
  Species: Pyrococcus furiosus
  Tag / fusion protein: Sapphire (C terminal on insert)
  Cloning method: Gibson Cloning
Terms and licenses: Academic/Nonprofit Terms; Industry Terms: Not Available to Industry
Depositor comments: Please visit https://doi.org/10.1101/2021.11.18.469159 for bioRxiv preprint.
How to cite: pUBC-SV40NLS-Pfv-Sapphire-PURO was a gift from Liam Holt (Addgene plasmid # 203654 ; http://n2t.net/addgene:203654 ; RRID:Addgene_203654)
