[The description below was written by a language model from this plasmid's Addgene catalogue record and pLannotate feature annotations shown in this document.]
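Description:
pUBC-SV40NLS-Pfv-Sapphire-PURO is an HIV-1-derived lentiviral transfer vector built on the pLVX backbone for stable expression of a fluorescent nanoparticle probe in mammalian cells. In bacteria it is maintained through a high-copy ColE1/pUC-type origin and selected with ampicillin via the β-lactamase gene. The viral portion of the 10.4 kb plasmid is bounded by two HIV-1 LTR sequences, both of which the automated annotation labels as truncated 5' LTRs. Between them lie the Ψ packaging signal with an adjoining gag fragment, the Rev response element for Rev-dependent nuclear export of the genomic RNA, and the cPPT/CTS. A WPRE sits upstream of the 3' LTR to boost transcript stability and expression. The nef fragments annotated next to the LTRs probably reflect retained HIV-1 flanking sequence rather than functional coding regions.

The payload is driven by the human ubiquitin C promoter and begins with an SV40 large T antigen nuclear localization signal, followed by PfV from Pyrococcus furiosus fused at its C terminus to Sapphire, a long-Stokes-shift Aequorea-derived fluorescent protein. The PfV coding region itself is not annotated in the feature table, but it presumably occupies the gap between the NLS and Sapphire. According to the record, this fusion produces nuclear-localizing 40 nm genetically encoded particles (nucGEMs), used as tracers to probe the biophysical properties of the nucleoplasm. Downstream, a separate mouse PGK promoter drives puromycin N-acetyltransferase, so transduced cells can be selected with puromycin independently of the UbC-driven reporter.
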