Features (pLannotate 1.2.2; 23 found; start..end, strand, type, name):
    377..634     +  LTR            5' LTR (truncated): truncated 5' long terminal repeat (LTR) from HIV-1
    681..806     +  misc_feature   HIV-1 Ψ: packaging signal of human immunodeficiency virus type 1
    790..1128    +  CDS            HIV-1 gag (fragment): gag protein from human immunodeficiency virus 1; gag
   1303..1536    +  misc_feature   RRE: The Rev response element (RRE) of HIV-1 allows for Rev-dependent mRNA export from the nucleus to the cytoplasm.
   1913..2013    +  CDS            Rev (fragment): human immunodeficiency virus 1 (HIV-1) Rev protein; rev; enhances nuclear export of unspliced and incompletely spliced viral mRNAs
   2028..2143    +  misc_feature   cPPT/CTS: central polypurine tract and central termination sequence of HIV-1 (lacking the first T)
   2189..3400    +  promoter       UbC promoter: human ubiquitin C promoter
   3422..3441    +  CDS            SV40 NLS (fragment): nuclear localization signal of SV40 (simian virus 40) large T antigen
   4529..5242    +  CDS            Sapphire: Sapphire is a basic (constitutively fluorescent) long stokes shift fluorescent protein published in 1998, derived from Aequorea victoria. It is reported to be a rapidly-maturing weak dimer with low acid sensitivity.
   5271..5770    +  promoter       PGK promoter: mouse phosphoglycerate kinase 1 promoter
   5791..6390    +  CDS            PuroR: puromycin N-acetyltransferase; pac from Streptomyces alboniger; confers resistance to puromycin
   6403..6991    +  misc_feature   WPRE: woodchuck hepatitis virus posttranscriptional regulatory element
   7008..7526    +  CDS            nef (fragment): NEF_HV1BR - Experimental evidence at protein level: Swiss-Prot protein existence level 1. Extracellular Nef protein targets CD4(+) T-lymphocytes for apoptosis by interacting with CXCR4 surface receptors (PubMed:14990729). From Human immunodeficiency virus type 1 group M subtype B (isolate BRU/LAI) (HIV-1).
   7574..7831    +  LTR            5' LTR (truncated): truncated 5' long terminal repeat (LTR) from HIV-1
   7983..7999    -  protein_bind   lac operator: The lac repressor binds to the lac operator to inhibit transcription in E. coli. This inhibition can be relieved by adding lactose or isopropyl-β-D-thiogalactopyranoside (IPTG). lac repressor encoded by lacI
   8007..8037    -  promoter       lac promoter: promoter for the E. coli lac operon
   8052..8073    -  protein_bind   CAP binding site: CAP binding activates transcription in the presence of cAMP. E. coli catabolite activator protein
   8086..8178    -  CDS            lacI (fragment): lac repressor; lacI; The lac repressor binds to the lac operator to inhibit transcription in E. coli. This inhibition can be relieved by adding lactose or isopropyl-β-D-thiogalactopyranoside (IPTG).
   8361..8949    -  rep_origin     ori: high-copy-number ColE1/pMB1/pBR322/pUC origin of replication
   9120..9980    -  CDS            AmpR: β-lactamase; bla; confers resistance to ampicillin, carbenicillin, and related antibiotics
   9981..10085   -  promoter       AmpR promoter: bla
  10133..10267   +  polyA_signal   SV40 poly(A) signal: SV40 polyadenylation signal
  10434..329     +  CDS            nef (fragment) (across the origin): NEF_HV1BR - Experimental evidence at protein level: Swiss-Prot protein existence level 1. Extracellular Nef protein targets CD4(+) T-lymphocytes for apoptosis by interacting with CXCR4 surface receptors (PubMed:14990729). From Human immunodeficiency virus type 1 group M subtype B (isolate BRU/LAI) (HIV-1).
>Addgene plasmid #203654 | pUBC-SV40NLS-Pfv-Sapphire-PURO | addgene full sequence | sequence record 402486 | Addgene NGS Result
TGGAAGGGCTAATTCACTCCCAAAGAAGACAAGATATCCTTGATCTGTGGATCTACCACACACAAGGCTA
CTTCCCTGATTAGCAGAACTACACACCAGGGCCAGGGGTCAGATATCCACTGACCTTTGGATGGTGCTAC
AAGCTAGTACCAGTTGAGCCAGATAAGGTAGAAGAGGCCAATAAAGGAGAGAACACCAGCTTGTTACACC
CTGTGAGCCTGCATGGGATGGATGACCCGGAGAGAGAAGTGTTAGAGTGGAGGTTTGACAGCCGCCTAGC
ATTTCATCACGTGGCCCGAGAGCTGCATCCGGAGTACTTCAAGAACTGCTGATATCGAGCTTGCTACAAG
GGACTTTCCGCTGGGGACTTTCCAGGGAGGCGTGGCCTGGGCGGGACTGGGGAGTGGCGAGCCCTCAGAT
CCTGCATATAAGCAGCTGCTTTTTGCCTGTACTGGGTCTCTCTGGTTAGACCAGATCTGAGCCTGGGAGC
TCTCTGGCTAACTAGGGAACCCACTGCTTAAGCCTCAATAAAGCTTGCCTTGAGTGCTTCAAGTAGTGTG
TGCCCGTCTGTTGTGTGACTCTGGTAACTAGAGATCCCTCAGACCCTTTTAGTCAGTGTGGAAAATCTCT
AGCAGTGGCGCCCGAACAGGGACTTGAAAGCGAAAGGGAAACCAGAGGAGCTCTCTCGACGCAGGACTCG
GCTTGCTGAAGCGCGCACGGCAAGAGGCGAGGGGCGGCGACTGGTGAGTACGCCAAAAATTTTGACTAGC
GGAGGCTAGAAGGAGAGAGATGGGTGCGAGAGCGTCAGTATTAAGCGGGGGAGAATTAGATCGCGATGGG
AAAAAATTCGGTTAAGGCCAGGGGGAAAGAAAAAATATAAATTAAAACATATAGTATGGGCAAGCAGGGA
GCTAGAACGATTCGCAGTTAATCCTGGCCTGTTAGAAACATCAGAAGGCTGTAGACAAATACTGGGACAG
CTACAACCATCCCTTCAGACAGGATCAGAAGAACTTAGATCATTATATAATACAGTAGCAACCCTCTATT
GTGTGCATCAAAGGATAGAGATAAAAGACACCAAGGAAGCTTTAGACAAGATAGAGGAAGAGCAAAACAA
AAGTAAGACCACCGCACAGCAAGCGGCCGGCCGCTGATCTTCAGACCTGGAGGAGGAGATATGAGGGACA
ATTGGAGAAGTGAATTATATAAATATAAAGTAGTAAAAATTGAACCATTAGGAGTAGCACCCACCAAGGC
AAAGAGAAGAGTGGTGCAGAGAGAAAAAAGAGCAGTGGGAATAGGAGCTTTGTTCCTTGGGTTCTTGGGA
GCAGCAGGAAGCACTATGGGCGCAGCGTCAATGACGCTGACGGTACAGGCCAGACAATTATTGTCTGGTA
TAGTGCAGCAGCAGAACAATTTGCTGAGGGCTATTGAGGCGCAACAGCATCTGTTGCAACTCACAGTCTG
GGGCATCAAGCAGCTCCAGGCAAGAATCCTGGCTGTGGAAAGATACCTAAAGGATCAACAGCTCCTGGGG
ATTTGGGGTTGCTCTGGAAAACTCATTTGCACCACTGCTGTGCCTTGGAATGCTAGTTGGAGTAATAAAT
CTCTGGAACAGATTTGGAATCACACGACCTGGATGGAGTGGGACAGAGAAATTAACAATTACACAAGCTT
AATACACTCCTTAATTGAAGAATCGCAAAACCAGCAAGAAAAGAATGAACAAGAATTATTGGAATTAGAT
AAATGGGCAAGTTTGTGGAATTGGTTTAACATAACAAATTGGCTGTGGTATATAAAATTATTCATAATGA
TAGTAGGAGGCTTGGTAGGTTTAAGAATAGTTTTTGCTGTACTTTCTATAGTGAATAGAGTTAGGCAGGG
ATATTCACCATTATCGTTTCAGACCCACCTCCCAACCCCGAGGGGACCCGACAGGCCCGAAGGAATAGAA
GAAGAAGGTGGAGAGAGAGACAGAGACAGATCCATTCGATTAGTGAACGGATCTCGACGGTATCGCCTTT
AAAAGAAAAGGGGGGATTGGGGGGTACAGTGCAGGGGAAAGAATAGTAGACATAATAGCAACAGACATAC
AAACTAAAGAATTACAAAAACAAATTACAAAAATTCAAAATTTTCGGGTTTATTACAGGGACAGCAGAGA
TCCAGTTTATTTAATTAAGGCCTCCGCGCCGGGTTTTGGCGCCTCCCGCGGGCGCCCCCCTCCTCACGGC
GAGCGCTGCCACGTCAGACGAAGGGCGCAGCGAGCGTCCTGATCCTTCCGCCCGGACGCTCAGGACAGCG
GCCCGCTGCTCATAAGACTCGGCCTTAGAACCCCAGTATCAGCAGAAGGACATTTTAGGACGGGACTTGG
GTGACTCTAGGGCACTGGTTTTCTTTCCAGAGAGCGGAACAGGCGAGGAAAAGTAGTCCCTTCTCGGCGA
TTCTGCGGAGGGATCTCCGTGGGGCGGTGAACGCCGATGATTATATAAGGACGCGCCGGGTGTGGCACAG
CTAGTTCCGTCGCAGCCGGGATTTGGGTCGCGGTTCTTGTTTGTGGATCGCTGTGATCGTCACTTGGTGA
GTAGCGGGCTGCTGGGCTGGCCGGGGCTTTCGTGGCCGCCGGGCCGCTCGGTGGGACGGAAGCGTGTGGA
GAGACCGCCAAGGGCTGTAGTCTGGGTCCGCGAGCAAGGTTGCCCTGAACTGGGGGTTGGGGGGAGCGCA
GCAAAATGGCGGCTGTTCCCGAGTCTTGAATGGAAGACGCTTGTGAGGCGGGCTGTGAGGTCGTTGAAAC
AAGGTGGGGGGCATGGTGGGCGGCAAGAACCCAAGGTCTTGAGGCCTTCGCTAATGCGGGAAAGCTCTTA
TTCGGGTGAGATGGGCTGGGGCACCATCTGGGGACCCTGACGTGAAGTTTGTCACTGACTGGAGAACTCG
GTTTGTCGTCTGTTGCGGGGGCGGCAGTTATGGCGGTGCCGTTGGGCAGTGCACCCGTACCTTTGGGAGC
GCGCGCCCTCGTCGTGTCGTGACGTCACCCGTTCTGTTGGCTTATAATGCAGGGTGGGGCCACCTGCCGG
TAGGTGTGCGGTAGGCTTTTCTCCGTCGCAGGACGCAGGGTTCGGGCCTAGGGTAGGCTCTCCTGAATCG
ACAGGCGCCGGACCTCTGGTGAGGGGAGGGATAAGTGAGGCGTCAGTTTCTTTGGTCGGTTTTATGTACC
TATCTTCTTAAGTAGCTGAAGCTCCGGTTTTGAACTATGCGCTCGGGGTTGGCGAGTGTGTTTTGTGAAG
TTTTTTAGGCACCTTTTGAAATGTAATCATTTGGGTCAATATGTAATTTTCAGTGTTAGACTAGTAAATT
GTCCGCTAAATTCTGGCCGTTTTTGGCTTTTTTGTTAGACGAATTCGCCACCATGTCTAGACCAAAAAAG
AAGAGAAAGGTCTCTAGACTCTCTATCAACCCGACATTGATAAACCGGGACAAACCGTATACTAAAGAAG
AACTTATGGAAATCCTGCGGCTGGCAATCATTGCTGAGTTGGACGCGATCAACCTCTATGAACAGATGGC
ACGGTATTCTGAAGATGAGAACGTAAGGAAGATTCTCCTTGACGTCGCTCGGGAGGAGAAGGCGCACGTG
GGTGAGTTTATGGCACTCCTTCTTAACCTTGACCCTGAGCAAGTGACTGAGTTGAAAGGCGGCTTCGAAG
AGGTAAAAGAACTGACAGGCATTGAAGCCCATATTAACGATAATAAAAAAGAAGAGTCCAACGTCGAATA
TTTTGAAAAACTCCGCTCCGCTCTGTTGGATGGAGTAAATAAGGGGAGGAGTCTCCTTAAGCATCTGCCA
GTTACACGCATAGAAGGGCAGTCCTTTCGAGTAGACATTATTAAATTTGAGGATGGGGTGCGCGTCGTTA
AACAGGAATACAAGCCCATTCCACTTCTCAAAAAGAAATTTTACGTAGGAATTAGAGAACTGAATGATGG
TACGTACGACGTTTCTATTGCCACGAAGGCAGGTGAATTGTTGGTTAAGGACGAGGAAAGCCTTGTGATA
AGAGAAATCCTGTCAACTGAAGGGATAAAGAAAATGAAGTTGAGTAGCTGGGACAATCCCGAGGAGGCGC
TGAATGATCTTATGAATGCCCTTCAGGAAGCCTCTAATGCTTCCGCTGGACCTTTCGGTCTGATAATTAA
TCCAAAGAGATACGCGAAACTTCTTAAAATCTATGAGAAATCAGGAAAAATGTTGGTAGAAGTGCTGAAA
GAAATTTTTCGGGGTGGCATCATAGTCACACTGAACATAGATGAAAACAAGGTTATTATTTTTGCAAATA
CTCCAGCGGTGCTTGACGTAGTTGTTGGGCAGGACGTAACGCTCCAGGAATTGGGACCTGAGGGGGACGA
CGTGGCCTTTTTGGTGTCAGAAGCCATCGGCATCCGAATAAAGAACCCCGAAGCGATTGTTGTCCTCGAA
TGGTCAGGGTCAGGTTCTGGCTCAGGTAGCGGGAGTGGGCGGCCGCTGATGTCTAAGGGGGAGGAGCTTT
TCACAGGTGTAGTACCTATTCTTGTTGAATTGGATGGCGATGTCAATGGACACAAATTCTCCGTCTCAGG
GGAGGGAGAGGGAGACGCTACCTATGGAAAGTTGACTCTCAAATTCATCTGCACAACGGGTAAGTTGCCG
GTCCCTTGGCCGACACTCGTTACTACGTTCAGCTATGGAGTACAGTGTTTCGCGCGCTACCCCGACCATA
TGAAACAACACGACTTTTTCAAATCCGCAATGCCCGAGGGATACGTTCAGGAACGGACTATTTTCTTTAA
AGACGACGGTAATTACAAAACACGCGCCGAAGTTAAGTTCGAAGGAGATACTTTGGTTAACCGAATAGAG
CTGAAAGGCATTGATTTCAAAGAGGACGGGAACATCCTGGGTCATAAACTTGAGTATAATTTTAATTCCC
ACAACGTGTATATAATGGCAGATAAACAGAAGAATGGCATCAAGGTTAACTTCAAGATTCGGCACAATAT
TGAAGACGGTAGTGTACAGCTGGCTGACCACTATCAGCAGAATACGCCAATTGGTGATGGGCCCGTCTTG
TTGCCAGATAATCACTACCTCTCAATCCAGAGTGCCCTTAGTAAAGATCCAAACGAAAAGCGGGACCACA
TGGTTTTGTTGGAGTTTGTCACAGCTGCTGGGATTACCCACGGGATAGACGAGTTGTATAAATGACTCGA
TAGCCTGCAGGAATTCTACCGGGTAGGGGAGGCGCTTTTCCCAAGGCAGTCTGGAGCATGCGCTTTAGCA
GCCCCGCTGGGCACTTGGCGCTACACAAGTGGCCTCTGGCCTCGCACACATTCCACATCCACCGGTAGGC
GCCAACCGGCTCCGTTCTTTGGTGGCCCCTTCGCGCCACCTTCTACTCCTCCCCTAGTCAGGAAGTTCCC
CCCCGCCCCGCAGCTCGCGTCGTGCAGGACGTGACAAATGGAAGTAGCACGTCTCACTAGTCTCGTGCAG
ATGGACAGCACCGCTGAGCAATGGAAGCGGGTAGGCCTTTGGGGCAGCGGCCAATAGCAGCTTTGCTCCT
TCGCTTTCTGGGCTCAGAGGCTGGGAAGGGGTGGGTCCGGGGGCGGGCTCAGGGGCGGGCTCAGGGGCGG
GGCGGGCGCCCGAAGGTCCTCCGGAGGCCCGGCATTCTGCACGCTTCAAAAGCGCACGTCTGCCGCGCTG
TTCTCCTCTTCCTCATCTCCGGGCCTTTCGACCTGCAGCCCAAGCTTACCATGACCGAGTACAAGCCCAC
GGTGCGCCTCGCCACCCGCGACGACGTCCCCAGGGCCGTACGCACCCTCGCCGCCGCGTTCGCCGACTAC
CCCGCCACGCGCCACACCGTCGATCCGGACCGCCACATCGAGCGGGTCACCGAGCTGCAAGAACTCTTCC
TCACGCGCGTCGGGCTCGACATCGGCAAGGTGTGGGTCGCGGACGACGGCGCCGCGGTGGCGGTCTGGAC
CACGCCGGAGAGCGTCGAAGCGGGGGCGGTGTTCGCCGAGATCGGCCCGCGCATGGCCGAGTTGAGCGGT
TCCCGGCTGGCCGCGCAGCAACAGATGGAAGGCCTCCTGGCGCCGCACCGGCCCAAGGAGCCCGCGTGGT
TCCTGGCCACCGTCGGCGTCTCGCCCGACCACCAGGGCAAGGGTCTGGGCAGCGCCGTCGTGCTCCCCGG
AGTGGAGGCGGCCGAGCGCGCCGGGGTGCCCGCCTTCCTGGAGACCTCCGCGCCCCGCAACCTCCCCTTC
TACGAGCGGCTCGGCTTCACCGTCACCGCCGACGTCGAGGTGCCCGAAGGACCGCGCACCTGGTGCATGA
CCCGCAAGCCCGGTGCCTGACGCGTCTGGAACAATCAACCTCTGGATTACAAAATTTGTGAAAGATTGAC
TGGTATTCTTAACTATGTTGCTCCTTTTACGCTATGTGGATACGCTGCTTTAATGCCTTTGTATCATGCT
ATTGCTTCCCGTATGGCTTTCATTTTCTCCTCCTTGTATAAATCCTGGTTGCTGTCTCTTTATGAGGAGT
TGTGGCCCGTTGTCAGGCAACGTGGCGTGGTGTGCACTGTGTTTGCTGACGCAACCCCCACTGGTTGGGG
CATTGCCACCACCTGTCAGCTCCTTTCCGGGACTTTCGCTTTCCCCCTCCCTATTGCCACGGCGGAACTC
ATCGCCGCCTGCCTTGCCCGCTGCTGGACAGGGGCTCGGCTGTTGGGCACTGACAATTCCGTGGTGTTGT
CGGGGAAGCTGACGTCCTTTCCATGGCTGCTCGCCTGTGTTGCCACCTGGATTCTGCGCGGGACGTCCTT
CTGCTACGTCCCTTCGGCCCTCAATCCAGCGGACCTTCCTTCCCGCGGCCTGCTGCCGGCTCTGCGGCCT
CTTCCGCGTCTTCGCCTTCGCCCTCAGACGAGTCGGATCTCCCTTTGGGCCGCCTCCCCGCCTGGAATTA
ATTCTGCAGTCGAGACCTAGAAAAACATGGAGCAATCACAAGTAGCAATACAGCAGCTACCAATGCTGAT
TGTGCCTGGCTAGAAGCACAAGAGGAGGAGGAGGTGGGTTTTCCAGTCACACCTCAGGTACCTTTAAGAC
CAATGACTTACAAGGCAGCTGTAGATCTTAGCCACTTTTTAAAAGAAAAGAGGGGACTGGAAGGGCTAAT
TCACTCCCAACGAAGACAAGATATCCTTGATCTGTGGATCTACCACACACAAGGCTACTTCCCTGATTAG
CAGAACTACACACCAGGGCCAGGGGTCAGATATCCACTGACCTTTGGATGGTGCTACAAGCTAGTACCAG
TTGAGCCAGATAAGGTAGAAGAGGCCAATAAAGGAGAGAACACCAGCTTGTTACACCCTGTGAGCCTGCA
TGGGATGGATGACCCGGAGAGAGAAGTGTTAGAGTGGAGGTTTGACAGCCGCCTAGCATTTCATCACGTG
GCCCGAGAGCTGCATCCGGAGTACTTCAAGAACTGCTGATATCGAGCTTGCTACAAGGGACTTTCCGCTG
GGGACTTTCCAGGGAGGCGTGGCCTGGGCGGGACTGGGGAGTGGCGAGCCCTCAGATCCTGCATATAAGC
AGCTGCTTTTTGCCTGTACTGGGTCTCTCTGGTTAGACCAGATCTGAGCCTGGGAGCTCTCTGGCTAACT
AGGGAACCCACTGCTTAAGCCTCAATAAAGCTTGCCTTGAGTGCTTCAAGTAGTGTGTGCCCGTCTGTTG
TGTGACTCTGGTAACTAGAGATCCCTCAGACCCTTTTAGTCAGTGTGGAAAATCTCTAGCAGTAGTAGTT
CATGTCATCTTATTATTCAGTATTTATAACTTGCAAAGAAATGAATATCAGAGAGTGAGAGGCCTTGACA
TTGCTAGCGTTTACCGTCGACCTCTAGCTAGAGCTTGGCGTAATCATGGTCATAGCTGTTTCCTGTGTGA
AATTGTTATCCGCTCACAATTCCACACAACATACGAGCCGGAAGCATAAAGTGTAAAGCCTGGGGTGCCT
AATGAGTGAGCTAACTCACATTAATTGCGTTGCGCTCACTGCCCGCTTTCCAGTCGGGAAACCTGTCGTG
CCAGCTGCATTAATGAATCGGCCAACGCGCGGGGAGAGGCGGTTTGCGTATTGGGCGCTCTTCCGCTTCC
TCGCTCACTGACTCGCTGCGCTCGGTCGTTCGGCTGCGGCGAGCGGTATCAGCTCACTCAAAGGCGGTAA
TACGGTTATCCACAGAATCAGGGGATAACGCAGGAAAGAACATGTGAGCAAAAGGCCAGCAAAAGGCCAG
GAACCGTAAAAAGGCCGCGTTGCTGGCGTTTTTCCATAGGCTCCGCCCCCCTGACGAGCATCACAAAAAT
CGACGCTCAAGTCAGAGGTGGCGAAACCCGACAGGACTATAAAGATACCAGGCGTTTCCCCCTGGAAGCT
CCCTCGTGCGCTCTCCTGTTCCGACCCTGCCGCTTACCGGATACCTGTCCGCCTTTCTCCCTTCGGGAAG
CGTGGCGCTTTCTCATAGCTCACGCTGTAGGTATCTCAGTTCGGTGTAGGTCGTTCGCTCCAAGCTGGGC
TGTGTGCACGAACCCCCCGTTCAGCCCGACCGCTGCGCCTTATCCGGTAACTATCGTCTTGAGTCCAACC
CGGTAAGACACGACTTATCGCCACTGGCAGCAGCCACTGGTAACAGGATTAGCAGAGCGAGGTATGTAGG
CGGTGCTACAGAGTTCTTGAAGTGGTGGCCTAACTACGGCTACACTAGAAGAACAGTATTTGGTATCTGC
GCTCTGCTGAAGCCAGTTACCTTCGGAAAAAGAGTTGGTAGCTCTTGATCCGGCAAACAAACCACCGCTG
GTAGCGGTGGTTTTTTTGTTTGCAAGCAGCAGATTACGCGCAGAAAAAAAGGATCTCAAGAAGATCCTTT
GATCTTTTCTACGGGGTCTGACGCTCAGTGGAACGAAAACTCACGTTAAGGGATTTTGGTCATGAGATTA
TCAAAAAGGATCTTCACCTAGATCCTTTTAAATTAAAAATGAAGTTTTAAATCAATCTAAAGTATATATG
AGTAAACTTGGTCTGACAGTTACCAATGCTTAATCAGTGAGGCACCTATCTCAGCGATCTGTCTATTTCG
TTCATCCATAGTTGCCTGACTCCCCGTCGTGTAGATAACTACGATACGGGAGGGCTTACCATCTGGCCCC
AGTGCTGCAATGATACCGCGAGACCCACGCTCACCGGCTCCAGATTTATCAGCAATAAACCAGCCAGCCG
GAAGGGCCGAGCGCAGAAGTGGTCCTGCAACTTTATCCGCCTCCATCCAGTCTATTAATTGTTGCCGGGA
AGCTAGAGTAAGTAGTTCGCCAGTTAATAGTTTGCGCAACGTTGTTGCCATTGCTACAGGCATCGTGGTG
TCACGCTCGTCGTTTGGTATGGCTTCATTCAGCTCCGGTTCCCAACGATCAAGGCGAGTTACATGATCCC
CCATGTTGTGCAAAAAAGCGGTTAGCTCCTTCGGTCCTCCGATCGTTGTCAGAAGTAAGTTGGCCGCAGT
GTTATCACTCATGGTTATGGCAGCACTGCATAATTCTCTTACTGTCATGCCATCCGTAAGATGCTTTTCT
GTGACTGGTGAGTACTCAACCAAGTCATTCTGAGAATAGTGTATGCGGCGACCGAGTTGCTCTTGCCCGG
CGTCAATACGGGATAATACCGCGCCACATAGCAGAACTTTAAAAGTGCTCATCATTGGAAAACGTTCTTC
GGGGCGAAAACTCTCAAGGATCTTACCGCTGTTGAGATCCAGTTCGATGTAACCCACTCGTGCACCCAAC
TGATCTTCAGCATCTTTTACTTTCACCAGCGTTTCTGGGTGAGCAAAAACAGGAAGGCAAAATGCCGCAA
AAAAGGGAATAAGGGCGACACGGAAATGTTGAATACTCATACTCTTCCTTTTTCAATATTATTGAAGCAT
TTATCAGGGTTATTGTCTCATGAGCGGATACATATTTGAATGTATTTAGAAAAATAAACAAATAGGGGTT
CCGCGCACATTTCCCCGAAAAGTGCCACCTGACGTCGACGGATCGGGAGATCAACTTGTTTATTGCAGCT
TATAATGGTTACAAATAAAGCAATAGCATCACAAATTTCACAAATAAAGCATTTTTTTCACTGCATTCTA
GTTGTGGTTTGTCCAAACTCATCAATGTATCTTATCATGTCTGGATCAACTGGATAACTCAAGCTAACCA
AAATCATCCCAAACTTCCCACCCCATACCCTATTACCACTGCCAATTACCTGTGGTTTCATTTACTCTAA
ACCTGTGATTCCTCTGAATTATTTTCATTTTAAAGAAATTGTATTTGTTAAATATGTACTACAAACTTAG
TAGT
